Addgene plasmid #8572: pJ3 SHP1 WT
Depositing lab: Ben Neel.
Backbone
  Vector backbone: pJ3omega
  Backbone size w/o insert (bp): 3500
  Vector type: Mammalian Expression
Growth in bacteria
  Bacterial resistance: Ampicillin, 100 μg/mL
  Growth temperature: 37°C
  Growth strain: DH5alpha
  Copy number: High Copy
Gene/Insert
  Gene/Insert name: SHP1 (alt names: SH-PTP1; PTPN6)
  Species: H. sapiens (human)
  Insert size (bp): 2100
  Entrez Gene: PTPN6 (a.k.a. HCP, HCPH, HPTP1C, PTP-1C, SH-PTP1, SHP-1, SHP-1L, SHP1)
  Cloning method: Restriction Enzyme; 5′ cloning site EcoRI (not destroyed); 3′ cloning site EcoR1 (not destroyed)
  Sequencing primers: 5′ SV40pro-F
Terms and licenses: Academic/Nonprofit Terms; Industry Terms: Not Available to Industry
How to cite: pJ3 SHP1 WT was a gift from Ben Neel (Addgene plasmid # 8572 ; http://n2t.net/addgene:8572 ; RRID:Addgene_8572)
