[The description below was written by a language model from this plasmid's Addgene catalogue record.]
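Description:
pJ3 SHP1 WT is a mammalian expression plasmid built on the pJ3omega backbone (about 3.5 kb without insert) that carries the wild-type human SHP1 cDNA, also known as SH-PTP1 and encoded by the PTPN6 gene. The insert is roughly 2.1 kb and was introduced by restriction cloning into an EcoRI site. EcoRI sites are retained at both ends, so the fragment can be excised as a single piece, but its orientation is not fixed by the cloning strategy. The plasmid is maintained in E. coli as a high-copy construct under ampicillin selection. The record names no mammalian selection marker, epitope tag or reporter.

The promoter is not explicitly listed in the catalogue fields. The recommended 5′ sequencing primer is an SV40 promoter forward primer, which suggests that the insert sits downstream of an SV40 promoter, but this is an inference rather than a stated feature. No feature table is provided, so the polyadenylation signal, the origin of replication and other backbone elements cannot be described from this record.

SHP1 is a cytoplasmic protein tyrosine phosphatase with two SH2 domains, best known as a negative regulator of signalling in haematopoietic cells. The "WT" designation indicates an unmutated coding sequence. A construct like this is typically used to overexpress the phosphatase in transfected mammalian cells, often as the reference for comparison with catalytically inactive or other mutant versions, although the record does not state a specific purpose.
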