>Addgene plasmid #8572 | pJ3 SHP1 WT | addgene partial sequence | sequence record 17101 | SV40pro-F 5'-TATTTATGCAGAGGCCGAGG-3'
AGTAGTGAGGAGGCTTTTTTGGAGGCCTAGGCTTTTGCAAAAGCTTCGATCGTCGACTCTAGAGGATCCC
CGGGCGAGCTCGAATTCCCTCTCCGGAAGCCCCCAGGATGGTGAGGTGGTTTCACCGAGACCTCAGTGGG
CTGGATGCAGAGACCCTGCTCAAGGGCCGAGGTGTCCACGGTAGCTTCCTGGCTCGGCCCAGTCGCAAGA
ACCAGGGTGACTTCTCGCTCTCCGTCAGGGTGGGGGATCAGGTGACCCATATTCGGATCCAGAACTCAGG
GGATTTCTATGACCTGTATGGAGGGGAGAAGTTTGCGACTCTGACAGAGCTGGTGGAGTACTACACTCAG
CAGCAGGGTGTCCTGCAGGACCGCGACGGCACCATCATCCACCTCAAGTACCCGCTGAACTGCTCCGATC
C
